>Addgene plasmid #142336 | TFORF2593 | addgene full sequence | sequence record 397187 | Addgene NGS Result
TTAATGTAGTCTTATGCAATACTCTTGTAGTCTTGCAACATGGTAACGATGAGTTAGCAACATGCCTTAC
AAGGAGAGAAAAAGCACCGTGCATGCCGATTGGTGGAAGTAAGGTGGTACGATCGTGCCTTATTAGGAAG
GCAACAGACGGGTCTGACATGGATTGGACGAACCACTGAATTGCCGCATTGCAGAGATATTGTATTTAAG
TGCCTAGCTCGATACATAAACGGGTCTCTCTGGTTAGACCAGATCTGAGCCTGGGAGCTCTCTGGCTAAC
TAGGGAACCCACTGCTTAAGCCTCAATAAAGCTTGCCTTGAGTGCTTCAAGTAGTGTGTGCCCGTCTGTT
GTGTGACTCTGGTAACTAGAGATCCCTCAGACCCTTTTAGTCAGTGTGGAAAATCTCTAGCAGTGGCGCC
CGAACAGGGACTTGAAAGCGAAAGGGAAACCAGAGGAGCTCTCTCGACGCAGGACTCGGCTTGCTGAAGC
GCGCACGGCAAGAGGCGAGGGGCGGCGACTGGTGAGTACGCCAAAAATTTTGACTAGCGGAGGCTAGAAG
GAGAGAGATGGGTGCGAGAGCGTCAGTATTAAGCGGGGGAGAATTAGATCGCGATGGGAAAAAATTCGGT
TAAGGCCAGGGGGAAAGAAAAAATATAAATTAAAACATATAGTATGGGCAAGCAGGGAGCTAGAACGATT
CGCAGTTAATCCTGGCCTGTTAGAAACATCAGAAGGCTGTAGACAAATACTGGGACAGCTACAACCATCC
CTTCAGACAGGATCAGAAGAACTTAGATCATTATATAATACAGTAGCAACCCTCTATTGTGTGCATCAAA
GGATAGAGATAAAAGACACCAAGGAAGCTTTAGACAAGATAGAGGAAGAGCAAAACAAAAGTAAGACCAC
CGCACAGCAAGCGGCCGCTGATCTTCAGACCTGGAGGAGGAGATATGAGGGACAATTGGAGAAGTGAATT
ATATAAATATAAAGTAGTAAAAATTGAACCATTAGGAGTAGCACCCACCAAGGCAAAGAGAAGAGTGGTG
CAGAGAGAAAAAAGAGCAGTGGGAATAGGAGCTTTGTTCCTTGGGTTCTTGGGAGCAGCAGGAAGCACTA
TGGGCGCAGCGTCAATGACGCTGACGGTACAGGCCAGACAATTATTGTCTGGTATAGTGCAGCAGCAGAA
CAATTTGCTGAGGGCTATTGAGGCGCAACAGCATCTGTTGCAACTCACAGTCTGGGGCATCAAGCAGCTC
CAGGCAAGAATCCTGGCTGTGGAAAGATACCTAAAGGATCAACAGCTCCTGGGGATTTGGGGTTGCTCTG
GAAAACTCATTTGCACCACTGCTGTGCCTTGGAATGCTAGTTGGAGTAATAAATCTCTGGAACAGATTTG
GAATCACACGACCTGGATGGAGTGGGACAGAGAAATTAACAATTACACAAGCTTAATACACTCCTTAATT
GAAGAATCGCAAAACCAGCAAGAAAAGAATGAACAAGAATTATTGGAATTAGATAAATGGGCAAGTTTGT
GGAATTGGTTTAACATAACAAATTGGCTGTGGTATATAAAATTATTCATAATGATAGTAGGAGGCTTGGT
AGGTTTAAGAATAGTTTTTGCTGTACTTTCTATAGTGAATAGAGTTAGGCAGGGATATTCACCATTATCG
TTTCAGACCCACCTCCCAACCCCGAGGGGACCCATGCATTGCATCTCAATTAGTCAGCAACCAGGTGTGG
AAAGTCCCCAGGCTCCCCAGCAGGCAGAAGTATGCAAAGCATGCGTCTCAATTAGTCAGCAACCATAGTC
CCGCCCCTAACTCCGCCCATCCCGCCCCTAACTCCGCCCAGTTCCGCCCATTCTCCGCCCCATGGCTGAC
TAATTTTTTTTATTTATGCAGAGGCCGAGGCCGCCTCGGCCTCTGAGCTATTCCAGAAGTAGTGAGGAGG
CTTTTTTGGAGGCCTAGGCTTTTGCAAAAAGCTTTCTAGAGGTACCACCGGAGCTTACCATGACCGAGTA
CAAGCCCACGGTGCGCCTCGCCACCCGCGACGACGTCCCCAGGGCCGTACGCACCCTCGCCGCCGCGTTC
GCCGACTACCCCGCCACGCGCCACACCGTCGATCCGGACCGCCACATCGAGCGGGTCACCGAGCTGCAAG
AACTCTTCCTCACGCGCGTCGGGCTCGACATCGGCAAGGTGTGGGTCGCGGACGACGGCGCCGCCGTGGC
GGTCTGGACCACGCCGGAGAGCGTCGAAGCGGGGGCGGTGTTCGCCGAGATCGGCCCGCGCATGGCCGAG
TTGAGCGGTTCCCGGCTGGCCGCGCAGCAACAGATGGAAGGCCTCCTGGCGCCGCACCGGCCCAAGGAGC
CCGCGTGGTTCCTGGCCACCGTCGGCGTCTCGCCCGACCACCAGGGCAAGGGTCTGGGCAGCGCCGTCGT
GCTCCCCGGAGTGGAGGCGGCCGAGCGCGCCGGGGTGCCCGCCTTCCTGGAGACCTCCGCGCCCCGCAAC
CTCCCCTTCTACGAGCGGCTCGGCTTCACCGTCACCGCCGACGTCGAGGTGCCCGAAGGACCGCGCACCT
GGTGCATGACCCGCAAGCCCGGTGCCAGTTAACGAATTCTAGATCTTGAGACAAATGGCAGTATTCATCC
ACAATTTTAAAAGAAAAGGGGGGATTGGGGGGTACAGTGCAGGGGAAAGAATAGTAGACATAATAGCAAC
AGACATACAAACTAAAGAATTACAAAAACAAATTACAAAAATTCAAAATTTTCGGGTTTATTACAGGGAC
AGCAGAGATCCACTTTGGCGCCGGCTCGAGGCCTGCAGGTGCAAAGATGGATAAAGTTTTAAACAGAGAG
GAATCTTTGCAGCTAATGGACCTTCTAGGTCTTGAAAGGAGTGGGAATTGGCTCCGGTGCCCGTCAGTGG
GCAGAGCGCACATCGCCCACAGTCCCCGAGAAGTTGGGGGGAGGGGTCGGCAATTGAACCGGTGCCTAGA
GAAGGTGGCGCGGGGTAAACTGGGAAAGTGATGTCGTGTACTGGCTCCGCCTTTTTCCCGAGGGTGGGGG
AGAACCGTATATAAGTGCAGTAGTCGCCGTGAACGTTCTTTTTCGCAACGGGTTTGCCGCCAGAACACAG
GTAAGTGCCGTGTGTGGTTCCCGCGGGCCTGGCCTCTTTACGGGTTATGGCCCTTGCGTGCCTTGAATTA
CTTCCACCTGGCTGCAGTACGTGATTCTTGATCCCGAGCTTCGGGTTGGAAGTGGGTGGGAGAGTTCGAG
GCCTTGCGCTTAAGGAGCCCCTTCGCCTCGTGCTTGAGTTGAGGCCTGGCCTGGGCGCTGGGGCCGCCGC
GTGCGAATCTGGTGGCACCTTCGCGCCTGTCTCGCTGCTTTCGATAAGTCTCTAGCCATTTAAAATTTTT
GATGACCTGCTGCGACGCTTTTTTTCTGGCAAGATAGTCTTGTAAATGCGGGCCAAGATCTGCACACTGG
TATTTCGGTTTTTGGGGCCGCGGGCGGCGACGGGGCCCGTGCGTCCCAGCGCACATGTTCGGCGAGGCGG
GGCCTGCGAGCGCGGCCACCGAGAATCGGACGGGGGTAGTCTCAAGCTGGCCGGCCTGCTCTGGTGCCTG
GCCTCGCGCCGCCGTGTATCGCCCCGCCCTGGGCGGCAAGGCTGGCCCGGTCGGCACCAGTTGCGTGAGC
GGAAAGATGGCCGCTTCCCGGCCCTGCTGCAGGGAGCTCAAAATGGAGGACGCGGCGCTCGGGAGAGCGG
GCGGGTGAGTCACCCACACAAAGGAAAAGGGCCTTTCCGTCCTCAGCCGTCGCTTCATGTGACTCCACGG
AGTACCGGGCGCCGTCCAGGCACCTCGATTAGTTCTCGAGCTTTTGGAGTACGTCGTCTTTAGGTTGGGG
GGAGGGGTTTTATGCGATGGAGTTTCCCCACACTGAGTGGGTGGAGACTGAAGTTAGGCCAGCTTGGCAC
TTGATGTAATTCTCCTTGGAATTTGCCCTTTTTGAGTTTGGATCTTGGTTCATTCTCAAGCCTCAGACAG
TGGTTCAAAGTTTTTTTCTTCCATTTCAGGTGTCGTGAGGCTAGCACCGCCACCATGGAGCGGATCCCCA
GCGCGCAACCACCCCCCGCCTGCCTGCCCAAAGCACCGGGACTGGAGCACGGAGACCTACCAGGGATGTA
CCCTGCCCACATGTACCAAGTGTACAAGTCAAGACGGGGAATAAAGCGGAGCGAGGACAGCAAGGAGACC
TACAAATTGCCGCACCGGCTCATCGAGAAAAAGAGACGTGACCGGATTAACGAGTGCATCGCCCAGCTGA
AGGATCTCCTACCCGAACATCTCAAACTTACAACTTTGGGTCACTTGGAAAAAGCAGTGGTTCTTGAACT
TACCTTGAAGCATGTGAAAGCACTAACAAACCTAATTGATCAGCAGCAGCAGAAAATCATTGCCCTGCAG
AGTGGTTTACAAGCTGGTGAGCTGTCAGGGAGAAATGTCGAAACAGGTCAAGAGATGTTCTGCTCAGGTT
TCCAGACATGTGCCCGGGAGGTGCTTCAGTATCTGGCCAAGCACGAGAACACTCGGGACCTGAAGTCTTC
GCAGCTTGTCACCCACCTCCACCGGGTGGTCTCGGAGCTGCTGCAGGGTGGTACCTCCAGGAAGCCATCA
GACCCAGCTCCCAAAGTGATGGACTTCAAGGAAAAACCCAGCTCTCCGGCCAAAGGTTCGGAAGGTCCTG
GGAAAAACTGCGTGCCAGTCATCCAGCGGACTTTCGCTCACTCGAGTGGGGAGCAGAGCGGCAGCGACAC
GGACACAGACAGTGGCTATGGAGGAGAATCGGAGAAGGGCGACTTGCGCAGTGAGCAGCCGTGCTTCAAA
AGTGACCACGGACGCAGGTTCACGATGGGAGAAAGGATCGGCGCAATTAAGCAAGAGTCCGAAGAACCCC
CCACAAAAAAGAACCGGATGCAGCTTTCGGATGATGAAGGCCATTTCACTAGCAGTGACCTGATCAGCTC
CCCGTTCCTGGGCCCACACCCACACCAGCCTCCTTTCTGCCTGCCCTTCTACCTGATCCCACCTTCAGCG
ACTGCCTACCTGCCCATGCTGGAGAAGTGCTGGTATCCCACCTCAGTGCCAGTGCTATACCCAGGCCTCA
ACGCCTCTGCCGCAGCCCTCTCTAGCTTCATGAACCCAGACAAGATCTCGGCTCCCTTGCTCATGCCCCA
GAGACTCCCTTCTCCCTTGCCAGCTCATCCGTCCGTCGACTCTTCTGTCTTGCTCCAAGCTCTGAAGCCA
ATCCCCCCTTTAAACTTAGAAACCAAAGACTAGTAATGAACTAGTCCGTAACTTGAAAGTATTTCGATTT
CTTGGCTTTATATATCTTGTGGAAAGGACGACAGTAATCCTACGTAATGTGGGCCACGCGTTAAGTCGAC
AATCAACCTCTGGATTACAAAATTTGTGAAAGATTGACTGGTATTCTTAACTATGTTGCTCCTTTTACGC
TATGTGGATACGCTGCTTTAATGCCTTTGTATCATGCTATTGCTTCCCGTATGGCTTTCATTTTCTCCTC
CTTGTATAAATCCTGGTTGCTGTCTCTTTATGAGGAGTTGTGGCCCGTTGTCAGGCAACGTGGCGTGGTG
TGCACTGTGTTTGCTGACGCAACCCCCACTGGTTGGGGCATTGCCACCACCTGTCAGCTCCTTTCCGGGA
CTTTCGCTTTCCCCCTCCCTATTGCCACGGCGGAACTCATCGCCGCCTGCCTTGCCCGCTGCTGGACAGG
GGCTCGGCTGTTGGGCACTGACAATTCCGTGGTGTTGTCGGGGAAATCATCGTCCTTTCCTTGGCTGCTC
GCCTGTGTTGCCACCTGGATTCTGCGCGGGACGTCCTTCTGCTACGTCCCTTCGGCCCTCAATCCAGCGG
ACCTTCCTTCCCGCGGCCTGCTGCCGGCTCTGCGGCCTCTTCCGCGTCTTCGCCTTCGCCCTCAGACGAG
TCGGATCTCCCTTTGGGCCGCCTCCCCGCGTCGACTTTAAGACCAATGACTTACAAGGCAGCTGTAGATC
TTAGCCACTTTTTAAAAGAAAAGGGGGGACTGGAAGGGCTAATTCACTCCCAACGAAGACAAGATCTGCT
TTTTGCTTGTACTGGGTCTCTCTGGTTAGACCAGATCTGAGCCTGGGAGCTCTCTGGCTAACTAGGGAAC
CCACTGCTTAAGCCTCAATAAAGCTTGCCTTGAGTGCTTCAAGTAGTGTGTGCCCGTCTGTTGTGTGACT
CTGGTAACTAGAGATCCCTCAGACCCTTTTAGTCAGTGTGGAAAATCTCTAGCAGTACGTATAGTAGTTC
ATGTCATCTTATTATTCAGTATTTATAACTTGCAAAGAAATGAATATCAGAGAGTGAGAGGAACTTGTTT
ATTGCAGCTTATAATGGTTACAAATAAAGCAATAGCATCACAAATTTCACAAATAAAGCATTTTTTTCAC
TGCATTCTAGTTGTGGTTTGTCCAAACTCATCAATGTATCTTATCATGTCTGGCTCTAGCTATCCCGCCC
CTAACTCCGCCCATCCCGCCCCTAACTCCGCCCAGTTCCGCCCATTCTCCGCCCCATGGCTGACTAATTT
TTTTTATTTATGCAGAGGCCGAGGCCGCCTCGGCCTCTGAGCTATTCCAGAAGTAGTGAGGAGGCTTTTT
TGGAGGCCTAGGGACGTACCCAATTCGCCCTATAGTGAGTCGTATTACGCGCGCTCACTGGCCGTCGTTT
TACAACGTCGTGACTGGGAAAACCCTGGCGTTACCCAACTTAATCGCCTTGCAGCACATCCCCCTTTCGC
CAGCTGGCGTAATAGCGAAGAGGCCCGCACCGATCGCCCTTCCCAACAGTTGCGCAGCCTGAATGGCGAA
TGGG
[124 nt withheld, positions 6935-7058]
C
[91 nt withheld, positions 7060-7150]
A
[49 nt withheld, positions 7152-7200]
CCTTTGACGTTGGAGTCCACGTTCTTT
[37 nt withheld, positions 7228-7264]
ACCCTATCTCGGTCTATTCTTTTGATTTATAAGGGATTTTGCCGATTTCGGCCTATTGGTTAAAAAATGA
GCTGATTTAACAAAAATTTAACGCGAATTTTAACAAAATATTAACGCTTACAATTTAGGTGGCACTTTTC
GGGGAAATGTGCGCGGAACCCCTATTTGTTTATTTTTCTAAATACATTCAAATATGTATCCGCTCATGAG
ACAATAACCCTGATAAATGCTTCAATAATATTGAAAAAGGAAGAGTATGAGTATTCAACATTTCCGTGTC
GCCCTTATTCCCTTTTTTGCGGCATTTTGCCTTCCTGTTTTTGCTCACCCAGAAACGCTGGTGAAAGTAA
AAGATGCTGAAGATCAGTTGGGTGCACGAGTGGGTTACATCGAACTGGATCTCAACAGCGGTAAGATCCT
TGAGAGTTTTCGCCCCGAAGAACGTTTTCCAATGATGAGCACTTTTAAAGTTCTGCTATGTGGCGCGGTA
TTATCCCGTATTGACGCCGGGCAAGAGCAACTCGGTCGCCGCATACACTATTCTCAGAATGACTTGGTTG
AGTACTCACCAGTCACAGAAAAGCATCTTACGGATGGCATGACAGTAAGAGAATTATGCAGTGCTGCCAT
AACCATGAGTGATAACACTGCGGCCAACTTACTTCTGACAACGATCGGAGGACCGAAGGAGCTAACCGCT
TTTTTGCACAACATGGGGGATCATGTAACTCGCCTTGATCGTTGGGAACCGGAGCTGAATGAAGCCATAC
CAAACGACGAGCGTGACACCACGATGCCTGTAGCAATGGCAACAACGTTGCGCAAACTATTAACTGGCGA
ACTACTTACTCTAGCTTCCCGGCAACAATTAATAGACTGGATGGAGGCGGATAAAGTTGCAGGACCACTT
CTGCGCTCGGCCCTTCCGGCTGGCTGGTTTATTGCTGATAAATCTGGAGCCGGTGAGCGTGGGTCTCGCG
GTATCATTGCAGCACTGGGGCCAGATGGTAAGCCCTCCCGTATCGTAGTTATCTACACGACGGGGAGTCA
GGCAACTATGGATGAACGAAATAGACAGATCGCTGAGATAGGTGCCTCACTGATTAAGCATTGGTAACTG
TCAGACCAAGTTTACTCATATATACTTTAGATTGATTTAAAACTTCATTTTTAATTTAAAAGGATCTAGG
TGAAGATCCTTTTTGATAATCTCATGACCAAAATCCCTTAACGTGAGTTTTCGTTCCACTGAGCGTCAGA
CCCCGTAGAAAAGATCAAAGGATCTTCTTGAGATCCTTTTTTTCTGCGCGTAATCTGCTGCTTGCAAACA
AAAAAACCACCGCTACCAGCGGTGGTTTGTTTGCCGGATCAAGAGCTACCAACTCTTTTTCCGAAGGTAA
CTGGCTTCAGCAGAGCGCAGATACCAAATACTGTTCTTCTAGTGTAGCCGTAGTTAGGCCACCACTTCAA
GAACTCTGTAGCACCGCCTACATACCTCGCTCTGCTAATCCTGTTACCAGTGGCTGCTGCCAGTGGCGAT
AAGTCGTGTCTTACCGGGTTGGACTCAAGACGATAGTTACCGGATAAGGCGCAGCGGTCGGGCTGAACGG
GGGGTTCGTGCACACAGCCCAGCTTGGAGCGAACGACCTACACCGAACTGAGATACCTACAGCGTGAGCT
ATGAGAAAGCGCCACGCTTCCCGAAGGGAGAAAGGCGGACAGGTATCCGGTAAGCGGCAGGGTCGGAACA
GGAGAGCGCACGAGGGAGCTTCCAGGGGGAAACGCCTGGTATCTTTATAGTCCTGTCGGGTTTCGCCACC
TCTGACTTGAGCGTCGATTTTTGTGATGCTCGTCAGGGGGGCGGAGCCTATGGAAAAACGCCAGCAACGC
GGCCTTTTTACGGTTCCTGGCCTTTTGCTGGCCTTTTGCTCACATGTTCTTTCCTGCGTTATCCCCTGAT
TCTGTGGATAACCGTATTACCGCCTTTGAGTGAGCTGATACCGCTCGCCGCAGCCGAACGACCGAGCGCA
GCGAGTCAGTGAGCGAGGAAGCGGAAGAGCGCCCAATACGCAAACCGCCTCTCCCCGCGCGTTGGCCGAT
TCATTAATGCAGCTGGCACGACAGGTTTCCCGACTGGAAAGCGGGCAGTGAGCGCAACGCAATTAATGTG
AGTTAGCTCACTCATTAGGCACCCCAGGCTTTACACTTTATGCTTCCGGCTCGTATGTTGTGTGGAATTG
TGAGCGGATAACAATTTCACACAGGAAACAGCTATGACCATGATTACGCCAAGCGCGCAATTAACCCTCA
CTAAAGGGAACAAAAGCTGGAGCTGCAAGC
Features (pLannotate 1.2.2; 31 found; start..end, strand, type, name):
      5..231     +  promoter       RSV promoter: Rous sarcoma virus enhancer/promoter
    232..412     +  LTR            5' LTR (truncated): truncated 5' long terminal repeat (LTR) from HIV-1
    459..584     +  misc_feature   HIV-1 Ψ: packaging signal of human immunodeficiency virus type 1
    568..931     +  CDS            HIV-1 gag (fragment): gag protein from human immunodeficiency virus 1; gag
   1077..1310    +  misc_feature   RRE: The Rev response element (RRE) of HIV-1 allows for Rev-dependent mRNA export from the nucleus to the cytoplasm.
   1687..1713    +  CDS            Rev (fragment): human immunodeficiency virus 1 (HIV-1) Rev protein; rev; enhances nuclear export of unspliced and incompletely spliced viral mRNAs
   1720..1743    +  promoter       SV40 promoter (fragment): SV40 early promoter
   1744..1815    +  promoter       SV40 promoter (fragment): SV40 enhancer and early promoter
   1839..1974    +  rep_origin     SV40 ori: SV40 origin of replication
   2020..2616    +  CDS            PuroR (fragment): puromycin N-acetyltransferase; pac from Streptomyces; confers resistance to puromycin
   2665..2782    +  misc_feature   cPPT/CTS: central polypurine tract and central termination sequence of HIV-1
   2847..2913    +  CDS            small t antigen (fragment): SV40 (simian virus 40) small t antigen
   2920..4098    +  promoter       EF-1α promoter: strong constitutive promoter for human elongation factor EF-1α
   4115..5350    +  CDS            BHLHE40: BHE40_HUMAN - Also known as BHLHB2, DEC1 From Homo sapiens (Human).
   5366..5419    +  promoter       U6 promoter (fragment): RNA polymerase III promoter for human U6 snRNA
   5461..6049    +  misc_feature   WPRE: woodchuck hepatitis virus posttranscriptional regulatory element
   6100..6119    +  misc_feature   cPPT/CTS (fragment): central polypurine tract and central termination sequence of HIV-1
   6121..6354    +  LTR            3' LTR (ΔU3): self-inactivating 3' long terminal repeat (LTR) from HIV-1
   6432..6553    +  polyA_signal   SV40 poly(A) signal: SV40 polyadenylation signal
   6593..6728    +  rep_origin     SV40 ori: SV40 origin of replication
   6749..6767    -  promoter       T7 promoter: promoter for bacteriophage T7 RNA polymerase
   6775..6930    +  CDS            lacZα (fragment): LacZα fragment of β-galactosidase; lacZ fragment
   6935..7363    +  rep_origin     f1 ori (sequence partly withheld): f1 bacteriophage origin of replication; arrow indicates direction of (+) strand synthesis
   7416..7520    +  promoter       AmpR promoter: bla
   7521..8381    +  CDS            AmpR: β-lactamase; bla; confers resistance to ampicillin, carbenicillin, and related antibiotics
   8552..9140    +  rep_origin     ori: high-copy-number ColE1/pMB1/pBR322/pUC origin of replication
   9323..9415    +  CDS            lacI (fragment): lac repressor; lacI; The lac repressor binds to the lac operator to inhibit transcription in E. coli. This inhibition can be relieved by adding lactose or isopropyl-β-D-thiogalactopyranoside (IPTG).
   9428..9449    +  protein_bind   CAP binding site: CAP binding activates transcription in the presence of cAMP. E. coli catabolite activator protein
   9464..9494    +  promoter       lac promoter: promoter for the E. coli lac operon
   9502..9518    +  protein_bind   lac operator: The lac repressor binds to the lac operator to inhibit transcription in E. coli. This inhibition can be relieved by adding lactose or isopropyl-β-D-thiogalactopyranoside (IPTG). lac repressor encoded by lacI
   9563..9581    +  promoter       T3 promoter: promoter for bacteriophage T3 RNA polymerase
