[The description below was written by a language model from this plasmid's Addgene catalogue record and pLannotate feature annotations shown in this document.]
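Description:
TFORF2593 is a third-generation-style, self-inactivating lentiviral expression plasmid built on the pLX_TRC317 backbone and carrying the human transcription factor BHLHE40 (also known as DEC1, BHLHB2, SHARP2 or STRA13). It belongs to a barcoded transcription factor ORF collection in which each ORF is paired with a unique 24-bp barcode, so that the factor delivered to a cell can be identified by sequencing in pooled overexpression screens. The sequenced record is about 9.6 kb. In bacteria the plasmid is maintained by a high-copy ColE1/pUC-type origin and selected with ampicillin through the bla gene. An f1 origin and residual lac, T7 and T3 cloning-vector elements are also present. The depositor warns that the plasmid can recombine, which is common for LTR-containing vectors.

The viral genome is transcribed from an RSV promoter fused to a truncated HIV-1 5' LTR. It contains the Ψ packaging signal with a gag fragment, the RRE for Rev-dependent nuclear export, a cPPT/CTS, and a ΔU3 3' LTR followed by an SV40 polyadenylation signal. Two expression units sit within it. The first is an SV40 early promoter/origin driving puromycin N-acetyltransferase for selection of transduced mammalian cells. The second is the strong constitutive EF-1α promoter driving the BHLHE40 coding sequence, with a downstream WPRE to enhance transcript stability and expression. The feature table does not annotate the barcode, so its position is not stated. The short U6 promoter fragment between the ORF and the WPRE is not explained by the record and is too short to be a functional promoter. No epitope tag or fluorescent reporter is annotated. The construct is used to produce lentivirus for stable BHLHE40 overexpression, for example in directed differentiation screens.
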