Addgene plasmid #142336: TFORF2593
Purpose: Lentiviral vector for overexpressing transcription factor ORFs with unique 24-bp barcodes. Barcodes facilitate identification of transcription factors in pooled screens.
Depositing lab: Feng Zhang. Depositing organization: Broad Institute. Publication: A transcription factor atlas of directed differentiation. Joung J, Ma S, Tay T, Geiger-Schuller KR, Kirchgatterer PC, Verdine VK, Guo B, Arias-Garcia MA, Allen WE, Singh A, Kuksenko O, Abudayyeh OO, Gootenberg JS, Fu Z, Macrae RK, Buenrostro JD, Regev A, Zhang F. Cell. 2023 Jan 5;186(1):209-229.e26. doi: 10.1016/j.cell.2022.11.026. PubMed 36608654.
Backbone
  Vector backbone: pLX_TRC317
  Backbone manufacturer: Broad Institute Genetic Perturbation Platform
  Backbone size w/o insert (bp): 8264
  Vector type: Mammalian Expression, Lentiviral
  Selectable markers: Puromycin
Growth in bacteria
  Bacterial resistance: Ampicillin, 100 μg/mL
  Growth temperature: 37°C
  Growth strain: NEB Stable
  Copy number: High Copy
Gene/Insert
  Gene/Insert name: BHLHE40
  Species: H. sapiens (human)
  Insert size (bp): 1340
  Entrez Gene: BHLHE40 (a.k.a. BHLHB2, Clast5, DEC1, HLHB2, SHARP-2, SHARP2, STRA13, Stra14)
  Promoter: EF1a
  Cloning method: Unknown
  Sequencing primers: 5′ GGGTGGAGACTGAAGTTAGGCCAG; 3′ CACATAGCGTAAAAGGAGCAACATAG
Terms and licenses: Academic/Nonprofit Terms; Industry Terms: Not Available to Industry
Depositor comments: NM_003670,ENST00000256495 . The transcription factor ORF portion of this plasmid was synthesized by Genewiz. Please test multiple small colonies in case of plasmid recombination. To make this collection available in a timely manner, a portion of this collection was not fully sequenced by Addgene. If an Addgene verified full plasmid sequence is not available, please contact us prior to placing an order to request the full sequence.
How to cite: TFORF2593 was a gift from Feng Zhang (Addgene plasmid # 142336 ; http://n2t.net/addgene:142336 ; RRID:Addgene_142336)
