>Addgene plasmid #142336 | TFORF2593 | depositor partial sequence | sequence record 279146 | Insert
ACCGCCACCATGGAGCGGATCCCCAGCGCGCAACCACCCCCCGCCTGCCTGCCCAAAGCACCGGGACTGG
AGCACGGAGACCTACCAGGGATGTACCCTGCCCACATGTACCAAGTGTACAAGTCAAGACGGGGAATAAA
GCGGAGCGAGGACAGCAAGGAGACCTACAAATTGCCGCACCGGCTCATCGAGAAAAAGAGACGTGACCGG
ATTAACGAGTGCATCGCCCAGCTGAAGGATCTCCTACCCGAACATCTCAAACTTACAACTTTGGGTCACT
TGGAAAAAGCAGTGGTTCTTGAACTTACCTTGAAGCATGTGAAAGCACTAACAAACCTAATTGATCAGCA
GCAGCAGAAAATCATTGCCCTGCAGAGTGGTTTACAAGCTGGTGAGCTGTCAGGGAGAAATGTCGAAACA
GGTCAAGAGATGTTCTGCTCAGGTTTCCAGACATGTGCCCGGGAGGTGCTTCAGTATCTGGCCAAGCACG
AGAACACTCGGGACCTGAAGTCTTCGCAGCTTGTCACCCACCTCCACCGGGTGGTCTCGGAGCTGCTGCA
GGGTGGTACCTCCAGGAAGCCATCAGACCCAGCTCCCAAAGTGATGGACTTCAAGGAAAAACCCAGCTCT
CCGGCCAAAGGTTCGGAAGGTCCTGGGAAAAACTGCGTGCCAGTCATCCAGCGGACTTTCGCTCACTCGA
GTGGGGAGCAGAGCGGCAGCGACACGGACACAGACAGTGGCTATGGAGGAGAATCGGAGAAGGGCGACTT
GCGCAGTGAGCAGCCGTGCTTCAAAAGTGACCACGGACGCAGGTTCACGATGGGAGAAAGGATCGGCGCA
ATTAAGCAAGAGTCCGAAGAACCCCCCACAAAAAAGAACCGGATGCAGCTTTCGGATGATGAAGGCCATT
TCACTAGCAGTGACCTGATCAGCTCCCCGTTCCTGGGCCCACACCCACACCAGCCTCCTTTCTGCCTGCC
CTTCTACCTGATCCCACCTTCAGCGACTGCCTACCTGCCCATGCTGGAGAAGTGCTGGTATCCCACCTCA
GTGCCAGTGCTATACCCAGGCCTCAACGCCTCTGCCGCAGCCCTCTCTAGCTTCATGAACCCAGACAAGA
TCTCGGCTCCCTTGCTCATGCCCCAGAGACTCCCTTCTCCCTTGCCAGCTCATCCGTCCGTCGACTCTTC
TGTCTTGCTCCAAGCTCTGAAGCCAATCCCCCCTTTAAACTTAGAAACCAAAGACTAGTAATGAACTAGT
CCGTAACTTGAAAGTATTTCGATTTCTTGGCTTTATATATCTTGTGGAAAGGACGACAGTAATCCTACGT
AATGTGGGCC
