>Addgene plasmid #142336 | TFORF2593 | depositor partial sequence | sequence record 279147 | Barcode
CAGTAATCCTACGTAATGTGGGCC
